>Addgene plasmid #138772 | pPD538 VP16-ZF172 | addgene full sequence | sequence record 320226 | Addgene NGS Result
GACGGATCGGGAGATCTCCCGATCCCCTATGGTGCACTCTCAGTACAATCTGCTCTGATGCCGCATAGTT
AAGCCAGTATCTGCTCCCTGCTTGTGTGTTGGAGGTCGCTGAGTAGTGCGCGAGCAAAATTTAAGCTACA
ACAAGGCAAGGCTTGACCGACAATTGCATGAAGAATCTGCTTAGGGTTAGGCGTTTTGCGCTGCTTCGCG
ATGTACGGGCCAGATATACGCGTTGACATTGATTATTGACTAGTTATTAATAGTAATCAATTACGGGGTC
ATTAGTTCATAGCCCATATATGGAGTTCCGCGTTACATAACTTACGGTAAATGGCCCGCCTGGCTGACCG
CCCAACGACCCCCGCCCATTGACGTCAATAATGACGTATGTTCCCATAGTAACGCCAATAGGGACTTTCC
ATTGACGTCAATGGGTGGAGTATTTACGGTAAACTGCCCACTTGGCAGTACATCAAGTGTATCATATGCC
AAGTACGCCCCCTATTGACGTCAATGACGGTAAATGGCCCGCCTGGCATTATGCCCAGTACATGACCTTA
TGGGACTTTCCTACTTGGCAGTACATCTACGTATTAGTCATCGCTATTACCATGGTGATGCGGTTTTGGC
AGTACATCAATGGGCGTGGATAGCGGTTTGACTCACGGGGATTTCCAAGTCTCCACCCCATTGACGTCAA
TGGGAGTTTGTTTTGGCACCAAAATCAACGGGACTTTCCAAAATGTCGTAACAACTCCGCCCCATTGACG
CAAATGGGCGGTAGGCGTGTACGGTGGGAGGTCTATATAAGCAGAGCTCTCTGGCTAACTAGAGAACCCA
CTGCTTACTGGCTTATCGAAATTAATACGACTCACTATAGGGAGTCCCAAGCTGGCTAGCGCCACCATGG
ATTATAAGGATCACGATGGCGACTACAAGGACCACGATATTGACTACAAAGACGATGACGATAAAATGGC
TCCTAAGAAAAAGCGCAAAGTCGGTATCCATGGCGTTCCCGGATCCGTCGACGGTGGACTGCAGGCCCCA
CCAACCGATGTTTCTTTAGGTGATGAGTTACATTTGGACGGTGAGGACGTAGCTATGGCACATGCAGATG
CCTTAGACGATTTTGACTTGGATATGTTAGGAGATGGAGATTCACCAGGACCTGGTTTCACACCACACGA
TTCAGCTCCATACGGTGCTTTGGACATGGCCGATTTCGAATTTGAACAGATGTTTACTGATGCCTTGGGT
ATAGACGAATACGGTGGTGGAGGTACCGGTGGAGCTAGACCCGGGGAGCGCCCCTTCCAGTGTCGCATTT
GCATGCGGAACTTTTCGATGAAAAATACTTTGACTAGACATACCCGTACTCATACCGGTGAAAAACCGTT
TCAGTGTCGGATCTGTATGCGAAATTTCTCCAGACAAGAACATTTGGTTAGACATCTACGTACGCACACC
GGCGAGAAGCCATTCCAATGCCGAATATGCATGCGCAACTTCAGTCAAAAACCACATTTGTCAAGACACC
TAAAAACCCACCTGAGAGGATCTTAAGCGGCCGCTCGAGTCTAGAGGGCCCGTTTAAACCCGCTGATCAG
CCTCGACTGTGCCTTCTAGTTGCCAGCCATCTGTTGTTTGCCCCTCCCCCGTGCCTTCCTTGACCCTGGA
AGGTGCCACTCCCACTGTCCTTTCCTAATAAAATGAGGAAATTGCATCGCATTGTCTGAGTAGGTGTCAT
TCTATTCTGGGGGGTGGGGTGGGGCAGGACAGCAAGGGGGAGGATTGGGAAGTCAATAGCAGGCATGCTG
GGGATGCGGTGGGCTCTATGGCTTCTGAGGCGGAAAGAACCAGCTGGGGCTCTAGGGGGTATCCCC
[124 nt withheld, positions 1887-2010]
C
[91 nt withheld, positions 2012-2102]
A
[49 nt withheld, positions 2104-2152]
CCTTTGACGTTGGAGTCCACGTTCTTT
[37 nt withheld, positions 2180-2216]
ACCCTATCTCGGTCTATTCTTTTGATTTATAAGGGATTTTGCCGATTTCGGCCTATTGGTTAAAAAATGA
GCTGATTTAACAAAAATTTAACGCGAATTAATTCTGTGGAATGTGTGTCAGTTAGGCTCAATTAGTCAGC
AACCATAGTCCCGCCCCTAACTCCGCCCATCCCGCCCCTAACTCCGCCCAGTTCCGCCCATTCTCCGCCC
CATGGCTGACTAATTTTTTTTATTTATGCAGAGGCCGAGGCCGCCTCTGCCTCTGAGCTATTCCAGAAGT
AGTGAGGAGGCTTTTTTGGAGGCCTAGGCTTTTGCAAAAAGCTCCCGGGAGCTTGTATATCCATTTTCGG
AGGTTGGGCTTCGGAATCGTTTTCCGGGACGCCGGCTGGATGATCCTCCAGCGCGGGGATCTCATGCTGG
AGTTCTTCGCCCACCCCAACTTGTTTATTGCAGCTTATAATGGTTACAAATAAAGCAATAGCATCACAAA
TTTCACAAATAAAGCATTTTTTTCACTGCATTCTAGTTGTGGTTTGTCCAAACTCATCAATGTATCTTAT
CATGTCTGTATACCGTCGACCTCTAGCTAGAGCTTGGCGTAATCATGGTCATAGCTGTTTCCTGTGTGAA
ATTGTTATCCGCTCACAATTCCACACAACATACGAGCCGGAAGCATAAAGTGTAAAGCCTGGGGTGCCTA
ATGAGTGAGCTAACTCACATTAATTGCGTTGCGCTCACTGCCCGCTTTCCAGTCGGGAAACCTGTCGTGC
CAGCTGCATTAATGAATCGGCCAACGCGCGGGGAGAGGCGGTTTGCGTATTGGGCGCTCTTCCGCTTCCT
CGCTCACTGACTCGCTGCGCTCGGTCGTTCGGCTGCGGCGAGCGGTATCAGCTCACTCAAAGGCGGTAAT
ACGGTTATCCACAGAATCAGGGGATAACGCAGGAAAGAACATGTGAGCAAAAGGCCAGCAAAAGGCCAGG
AACCGTAAAAAGGCCGCGTTGCTGGCGTTTTTCCATAGGCTCCGCCCCCCTGACGAGCATCACAAAAATC
GACGCTCAAGTCAGAGGTGGCGAAACCCGACAGGACTATAAAGATACCAGGCGTTTCCCCCTGGAAGCTC
CCTCGTGCGCTCTCCTGTTCCGACCCTGCCGCTTACCGGATACCTGTCCGCCTTTCTCCCTTCGGGAAGC
GTGGCGCTTTCTCATAGCTCACGCTGTAGGTATCTCAGTTCGGTGTAGGTCGTTCGCTCCAAGCTGGGCT
GTGTGCACGAACCCCCCGTTCAGCCCGACCGCTGCGCCTTATCCGGTAACTATCGTCTTGAGTCCAACCC
GGTAAGACACGACTTATCGCCACTGGCAGCAGCCACTGGTAACAGGATTAGCAGAGCGAGGTATGTAGGC
GGTGCTACAGAGTTCTTGAAGTGGTGGCCTAACTACGGCTACACTAGAAGAACAGTATTTGGTATCTGCG
CTCTGCTGAAGCCAGTTACCTTCGGAAAAAGAGTTGGTAGCTCTTGATCCGGCAAACAAACCACCGCTGG
TAGCGGTGGTTTTTTTGTTTGCAAGCAGCAGATTACGCGCAGAAAAAAAGGATCTCAAGAAGATCCTTTG
ATCTTTTCTACGGGGTCTGACGCTCAGTGGAACGAAAACTCACGTTAAGGGATTTTGGTCATGAGATTAT
CAAAAAGGATCTTCACCTAGATCCTTTTAAATTAAAAATGAAGTTTTAAATCAATCTAAAGTATATATGA
GTAAACTTGGTCTGACAGTTACCAATGCTTAATCAGTGAGGCACCTATCTCAGCGATCTGTCTATTTCGT
TCATCCATAGTTGCCTGACTCCCCGTCGTGTAGATAACTACGATACGGGAGGGCTTACCATCTGGCCCCA
GTGCTGCAATGATACCGCGAGATCCACGCTCACCGGCTCCAGATTTATCAGCAATAAACCAGCCAGCCGG
AAGGGCCGAGCGCAGAAGTGGTCCTGCAACTTTATCCGCCTCCATCCAGTCTATTAATTGTTGCCGGGAA
GCTAGAGTAAGTAGTTCGCCAGTTAATAGTTTGCGCAACGTTGTTGCCATTGCTACAGGCATCGTGGTGT
CACGCTCGTCGTTTGGTATGGCTTCATTCAGCTCCGGTTCCCAACGATCAAGGCGAGTTACATGATCCCC
CATGTTGTGCAAAAAAGCGGTTAGCTCCTTCGGTCCTCCGATCGTTGTCAGAAGTAAGTTGGCCGCAGTG
TTATCACTCATGGTTATGGCAGCACTGCATAATTCTCTTACTGTCATGCCATCCGTAAGATGCTTTTCTG
TGACTGGTGAGTACTCAACCAAGTCATTCTGAGAATAGTGTATGCGGCGACCGAGTTGCTCTTGCCCGGC
GTCAATACGGGATAATACCGCGCCACATAGCAGAACTTTAAAAGTGCTCATCATTGGAAAACGTTCTTCG
GGGCGAAAACTCTCAAGGATCTTACCGCTGTTGAGATCCAGTTCGATGTAACCCACTCGTGCACCCAACT
GATCTTCAGCATCTTTTACTTTCACCAGCGTTTCTGGGTGAGCAAAAACAGGAAGGCAAAATGCCGCAAA
AAAGGGAATAAGGGCGACACGGAAATGTTGAATACTCATACTCTTCCTTTTTCAATATTATTGAAGCATT
TATCAGGGTTATTGTCTCATGAGCGGATACATATTTGAATGTATTTAGAAAAATAAACAAATAGGGGTTC
CGCGCACATTTCCCCGAAAAGTGCCACCTGACGTC
Features (pLannotate 1.2.2; 21 found; start..end, strand, type, name):
     28..80      -  misc_feature   bom (fragment): basis of mobility region from pBR322
    235..614     +  enhancer       CMV enhancer: human cytomegalovirus immediate early enhancer
    615..818     +  promoter       CMV promoter: human cytomegalovirus (CMV) immediate early promoter
    814..847     +  LTR            5' LTR (truncated) (fragment): truncated 5' long terminal repeat (LTR) from HIV-1
    863..881     +  promoter       T7 promoter: promoter for bacteriophage T7 RNA polymerase
    952..975     +  CDS            3xFLAG (fragment): three tandem FLAG® epitope tags
   1045..1278    +  CDS            VP16_HHV11 (fragment): Experimental evidence at protein level: Swiss-Prot protein existence level 1. May play a role in the aggregation of tegument proteins around nucleocapsids during virus morphogenesis. From Human herpesvirus 1 (strain 17) (HHV-1) (Human herpes simplex virus 1).
   1617..1728    +  polyA_signal   bGH poly(A) signal: bovine growth hormone polyadenylation signal
   1845..1866    +  promoter       SV40 promoter (fragment): SV40 enhancer and early promoter
   1887..2315    +  rep_origin     f1 ori (sequence partly withheld): f1 bacteriophage origin of replication; arrow indicates direction of (+) strand synthesis
   2320..2342    +  promoter       SV40 promoter (fragment): SV40 enhancer and early promoter
   2343..2534    +  promoter       SV40 promoter: SV40 early promoter
   2561..2659    +  CDS            ble (fragment): BLE_KLEPN - Experimental evidence at protein level: Swiss-Prot protein existence level 1. Binding protein with a strong affinity to the bleomycin family of antibiotics. Binds to CL990; an antimitotic-antibiotic compound. From Klebsiella pneumoniae.
   2654..2775    +  polyA_signal   SV40 poly(A) signal: SV40 polyadenylation signal
   2848..2864    -  protein_bind   lac operator: The lac repressor binds to the lac operator to inhibit transcription in E. coli. This inhibition can be relieved by adding lactose or isopropyl-β-D-thiogalactopyranoside (IPTG). lac repressor encoded by lacI
   2872..2902    -  promoter       lac promoter: promoter for the E. coli lac operon
   2917..2938    -  protein_bind   CAP binding site: CAP binding activates transcription in the presence of cAMP. E. coli catabolite activator protein
   2951..3043    -  CDS            lacI (fragment): lac repressor; lacI; The lac repressor binds to the lac operator to inhibit transcription in E. coli. This inhibition can be relieved by adding lactose or isopropyl-β-D-thiogalactopyranoside (IPTG).
   3226..3814    -  rep_origin     ori: high-copy-number ColE1/pMB1/pBR322/pUC origin of replication
   3985..4845    -  CDS            AmpR: β-lactamase; bla; confers resistance to ampicillin, carbenicillin, and related antibiotics
   4846..4950    -  promoter       AmpR promoter: bla
