[The description below was written by a language model from this plasmid's Addgene catalogue record and pLannotate feature annotations shown in this document.]
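Description:
pPD538 VP16-ZF172 is a mammalian expression plasmid of about 5 kb, built on pPD005, a pcDNA-type backbone adapted for Golden Gate assembly. It belongs to the COMET toolkit of parts for composing synthetic genetic programs in mammalian cells. In E. coli it is maintained at high copy by a ColE1/pUC-type origin and selected with ampicillin through a β-lactamase gene driven by its own promoter. An f1 origin is also present, along with remnants of a lac promoter/operator region.

The payload is a synthetic transcription factor in which the herpes simplex virus VP16 activation domain is fused to an engineered zinc-finger DNA-binding domain designated ZF172, with a 3xFLAG epitope at the N terminus for detection. The insert sits between NheI and NotI sites. It is transcribed constitutively from the human CMV immediate-early enhancer and promoter and terminated by the bovine growth hormone polyadenylation signal. A T7 promoter lies just upstream of the coding region, as is typical of pcDNA vectors. The automated annotation picks up only fragments of the FLAG tag and VP16 and does not label the zinc-finger portion, which presumably occupies the unannotated stretch between VP16 and the poly(A) signal.

Downstream, an SV40 early promoter and SV40 poly(A) signal flank only a short fragment of a bleomycin-resistance gene, so the plasmid appears to lack a functional mammalian selection marker and is best suited to transient transfection. The record supports its use as a constitutive source of a ZF-based activator; the cognate binding sites and the reporter promoters it acts on are not described here.
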