Addgene plasmid #138772: pPD538 VP16-ZF172
Purpose: Constitutive expression of VP16-ZF172 under the CMV promoter.
Depositing lab: Joshua Leonard. Depositing organization: Northwestern University. Publication: The COMET toolkit for composing customizable genetic programs in mammalian cells. Donahue PS, Draut JW, Muldoon JJ, Edelstein HI, Bagheri N, Leonard JN. Nat Commun. 2020 Feb 7;11(1):779. doi: 10.1038/s41467-019-14147-5. PubMed 32034124.
Backbone
  Vector backbone: pPD005 pcDNA Golden Gate
  Vector type: Mammalian Expression, Synthetic Biology
Growth in bacteria
  Bacterial resistance: Ampicillin, 100 μg/mL
  Growth temperature: 37°C
  Growth strain: DH5alpha
  Copy number: High Copy
Gene/Insert
  Gene/Insert name: VP16-ZF172
  Species: Synthetic
  Promoter: CMV
  Tag / fusion protein: 3xFlag (N terminal on insert)
  Cloning method: Restriction Enzyme; 5′ cloning site NheI (not destroyed); 3′ cloning site NotI (not destroyed)
  Sequencing primers: 5′ CGCAAATGGGCGGTAGGCGTG; 3′ TAGAAGGCACAGTCGAGG
Terms and licenses: Academic/Nonprofit Terms; Industry Terms: Not Available to Industry
Depositor comments: Leonard Lab plasmid reference number: L1309
How to cite: pPD538 VP16-ZF172 was a gift from Joshua Leonard (Addgene plasmid # 138772 ; http://n2t.net/addgene:138772 ; RRID:Addgene_138772)
