>Addgene plasmid #138772 | pPD538 VP16-ZF172 | depositor partial sequence | sequence record 268211 | VP16-ZF172 gene
ATGGATTATAAGGATCACGATGGCGACTACAAGGACCACGATATTGACTACAAAGACGATGACGATAAAA
TGGCTCCTAAGAAAAAGCGCAAAGTCGGTATCCATGGCGTTCCCGGATCCGTCGACGGTGGACTGCAGGC
CCCACCAACCGATGTTTCTTTAGGTGATGAGTTACATTTGGACGGTGAGGACGTAGCTATGGCACATGCA
GATGCCTTAGACGATTTTGACTTGGATATGTTAGGAGATGGAGATTCACCAGGACCTGGTTTCACACCAC
ACGATTCAGCTCCATACGGTGCTTTGGACATGGCCGATTTCGAATTTGAACAGATGTTTACTGATGCCTT
GGGTATAGACGAATACGGTGGTGGAGGTACCGGTGGAGCTAGACCCGGGGAGCGCCCCTTCCAGTGTCGC
ATTTGCATGCGGAACTTTTCGATGAAAAATACTTTGACTAGACATACCCGTACTCATACCGGTGAAAAAC
CGTTTCAGTGTCGGATCTGTATGCGAAATTTCTCCAGACAAGAACATTTGGTTAGACATCTACGTACGCA
CACCGGCGAGAAGCCATTCCAATGCCGAATATGCATGCGCAACTTCAGTCAAAAACCACATTTGTCAAGA
CACCTAAAAACCCACCTGAGAGGATCTTAA
